Addgene plasmid #234575: pMB.M.S12
Purpose: Expression of MBP-SUZ12
Depositing lab: Chen Davidovich. Depositing organization: Monash University. Publication: Modular cloning of multigene vectors for the baculovirus system and yeast. Lai Z, Flanigan SF, Boudes M, Davidovich C. J Mol Biol. 2025 Jan 13:168943. doi: 10.1016/j.jmb.2025.168943. PubMed 39814169.
Backbone
  Vector backbone: pMB.001
  Vector type: Insect Expression
Growth in bacteria
  Bacterial resistance: Ampicillin and Gentamicin, 100 & 10 μg/mL
  Growth temperature: 37°C
  Growth strain: DH5alpha
  Copy number: High Copy
Gene/Insert
  Gene/Insert name: SUZ12 (alt name: MBP tag)
  Species: H. sapiens (human)
  Entrez Gene: SUZ12 (a.k.a. CHET9, IMMAS, JJAZ1)
  Cloning method: Golden Gate
Terms and licenses: Academic/Nonprofit Terms; Industry Terms: Not Available to Industry
How to cite: pMB.M.S12 was a gift from Chen Davidovich (Addgene plasmid # 234575 ; http://n2t.net/addgene:234575 ; RRID:Addgene_234575)
