[The description below was written by a language model from this plasmid's Addgene catalogue record and pLannotate feature annotations shown in this document.]
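Description:
pMB.M.S12 is an 8.4 kb insect-cell expression plasmid built on the pMB.001 backbone by Golden Gate assembly, designed to produce human SUZ12 fused to an N-terminal maltose-binding protein (MBP) tag through the baculovirus system. It is maintained in E. coli at high copy from a ColE1/pUC-type origin and is selected with ampicillin (β-lactamase under its own promoter) together with gentamicin. An f1 phage origin and a fragment of the pBR322 bom region are also present in the backbone.

The expression cassette is driven by the Autographa californica polyhedrin promoter, a very strong, very late baculoviral promoter. It directs transcription of a signal-sequence-less MBP coding region, so the fusion stays cytosolic, followed in the same orientation by the SUZ12 coding sequence and an SV40 polyadenylation signal. The annotation tool calls the SUZ12 match a fragment, and the record does not say whether the full-length protein is encoded or what linker or cleavage site lies between MBP and SUZ12. The short hits to CLIP-tag, large T antigen and lacZα are most likely incidental matches or remnants of flanking sequence rather than functional parts.

The cassette and the gentamicin acetyltransferase gene (with its class 1 integron Pc promoter) sit between the Tn7R and Tn7L ends. This mini-Tn7 arrangement allows site-specific transposition into a baculovirus bacmid in E. coli, with gentamicin resistance marking the transposed segment. The resulting recombinant baculovirus can then express the protein in insect cells. SUZ12 is a core subunit of Polycomb repressive complex 2, and MBP provides an affinity handle and often improves solubility, so the plasmid is suited to producing recombinant MBP-SUZ12. It belongs to a modular cloning toolkit for multigene baculovirus and yeast vectors.
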