Features (pLannotate 1.2.2; 17 found; start..end, strand, type, name):
      1..589     +  rep_origin     ori: high-copy-number ColE1/pMB1/pBR322/pUC origin of replication
    775..824     -  misc_feature   bom (fragment): basis of mobility region from pBR322
    892..1116    -  mobile_element Tn7R: mini-Tn7 element (right end of the Tn7 transposon) Tn7
   1183..1716    -  CDS            GmR: gentamycin acetyltransferase; aacC1; confers resistance to gentamycin
   1905..1933    -  promoter       Pc promoter: intI1 (promoter lies within the coding sequence); class 1 integron promoter
   1911..2231    -  CDS            YPR2_ECOLX (fragment): Protein predicted: Swiss-Prot protein existence level 4. From Escherichia coli.
   2481..2572    +  promoter       polyhedrin promoter: polh from Autographa californica; promoter for the baculovirus polyhedrin gene
   2624..3721    +  CDS            MBP: maltose binding protein from E. coli; malE (mutated); This version of the gene does not encode a signal sequence, so MBP will remain in the cytosol.
   3867..3884    -  CDS            CLIP-tag™ (fragment): human O6-alkylguanine-DNA-alkyltransferase variant that forms covalent bonds with benzylcytosine derivatives fast-reacting variant, optimized for mammalian expression
   3980..6001    +  CDS            SUZ12 (fragment): SUZ12_HUMAN - Also known as CHET9, JJAZ1, KIAA0160. Experimental evidence at protein level: Swiss-Prot protein existence level 1. Polycomb group (PcG) protein. Component of the PRC2 complex, which methylates 'Lys-9' (H3K9me) and 'Lys-27' (H3K27me) of histone H3, leading to transcriptional repression of the affected target gene (PubMed:15225548, PubMed:15231737, PubMed:15385962, PubMed:16618801, PubMed:17344414, PubMed:18285464, PubMed:28229514, PubMed:29499137, PubMed:31959557). The PRC2 complex may also serve as a recruiting platform for DNA methyltransferases, thereby linking two epigenetic
   6031..6114    +  CDS            large T antigen (fragment): large T antigen from SV40 (simian virus 40)
   6137..6271    +  polyA_signal   SV40 poly(A) signal: SV40 polyadenylation signal
   6481..6646    -  mobile_element Tn7L: mini-Tn7 element (left end of the Tn7 transposon) Tn7
   6809..6825    +  CDS            lacZα (fragment): LacZα fragment of β-galactosidase; lacZ fragment
   6836..7291    +  rep_origin     f1 ori (sequence partly withheld): f1 bacteriophage origin of replication; arrow indicates direction of (+) strand synthesis
   7318..7422    +  promoter       AmpR promoter: bla
   7423..8283    +  CDS            AmpR: β-lactamase; bla; confers resistance to ampicillin, carbenicillin, and related antibiotics
>Addgene plasmid #234575 | pMB.M.S12 | addgene full sequence | sequence record 469228 | Addgene NGS Result
TTGAGATCCTTTTTTTCTGCGCGTAATCTGCTGCTTGCAAACAAAAAAACCACCGCTACCAGCGGTGGTT
TGTTTGCCGGATCAAGAGCTACCAACTCTTTTTCCGAAGGTAACTGGCTTCAGCAGAGCGCAGATACCAA
ATACTGTCCTTCTAGTGTAGCCGTAGTTAGGCCACCACTTCAAGAACTCTGTAGCACCGCCTACATACCT
CGCTCTGCTAATCCTGTTACCAGTGGCTGCTGCCAGTGGCGATAAGTCGTGTCTTACCGGGTTGGACTCA
AGACGATAGTTACCGGATAAGGCGCAGCGGTCGGGCTGAACGGGGGGTTCGTGCACACAGCCCAGCTTGG
AGCGAACGACCTACACCGAACTGAGATACCTACAGCGTGAGCTATGAGAAAGCGCCACGCTTCCCGAAGG
GAGAAAGGCGGACAGGTATCCGGTAAGCGGCAGGGTCGGAACAGGAGAGCGCACGAGGGAGCTTCCAGGG
GGAAACGCCTGGTATCTTTATAGTCCTGTCGGGTTTCGCCACCTCTGACTTGAGCGTCGATTTTTGTGAT
GCTCGTCAGGGGGGCGGAGCCTATGGAAAAACGCCAGCAACGCGGCCTTTTTACGGTTCCTGGCCTTTTG
CTGGCCTTTTGCTCACATGTTCTTTCCTGCGTTATCCCCTGATTCTGTGGATAACCGTATTACCGCCTTT
GAGTGAGCTGATACCGCTCGCCGCAGCCGAACGACCGAGCGCAGCGAGTCAGTGAGCGAGGAAGCGGAAG
AGCGCCTGATGCGGTATTTTCTCCTTACGCATCTGTGCGGTATTTCACACCGCAGACCAGCCGCGTAACC
TGGCAAAATCGGTTACGGTTGAGTAATAAATGGATGCCCTGCGTAAGCGGGTGTGGGCGGACAATAAAGT
CTTAAACTGAACAAAATAGATCTAAACTATGACAATAAAGTCTTAAACTAGACAGAATAGTTGTAAACTG
AAATCAGTCCAGTTATGCTGTGAAAAAGCATACTGGACTTTTGTTATGGCTAAAGCAAACTCTTCATTTT
CTGAAGTGCAAATTGCCCGTCGTATTAAAGAGGGGCGTGGCCAAGGGCATGGTAAAGACTATATTCGCGG
CGTTGTGACAATTTACCGAACAACTCCGCGGCCGGGAAGCCGATCTCGGCTTGAACGAATTGTTAGGTGG
CGGTACTTGGGTCGATATCAAAGTGCATCACTTCTTCCCGTATGCCCAACTTTGTATAGAGAGCCACTGC
GGGATCGTCACCGTAATCTGCTTGCACGTAGATCACATAAGCACCAAGCGCGTTGGCCTCATGCTTGAGG
AGATTGATGAGCGCGGTGGCAATGCCCTGCCTCCGGTGCTCGCCGGAGACTGCGAGATCATAGATATAGA
TCTCACTACGCGGCTGCTCAAACTTGGGCAGAACGTAAGCCGCGAGAGCGCCAACAACCGCTTCTTGGTC
GAAGGCAGCAAGCGCGATGAATGTCTTACTACGGAGCAAGTTCCCGAGGTAATCGGAGTCCGGCTGATGT
TGGGAGTAGGTGGCTACGTCGCCGAACTCACGACCGAAAAGATCAAGAGCAGCCCGCATGGATTTGACTT
GGTCAGGGCCGAGCCTACATGTGCGAATGATGCCCATACTTGAGCCACCTAACTTTGTTTTAGGGCGACT
GCCCTGCTGCGTAACATCGTTGCTGCTGCGTAACATCGTTGCTGCTCCATAACATCAAACATCGACCCAC
GGCGTAACGCGCTTGCTGCTTGGATGCCCGAGGCATAGACTGTACAAAAAAACAGTCATAACAAGCCATG
AAAACCGCCACTGCGCCGTTACCACCGCTGCGTTCGGTCAAGGTTCTGGACCAGTTGCGTGAGCGCATAC
GCTACTTGCATTACAGTTTACGAACCGAACAGGCTTATGTCAACTGGGTTCGTGCCTTCATCCGTTTCCA
CGGTGTGCGTCACCCGGCAACCTTGGGCAGCAGCGAAGTCGAGGCATTTCTGTCCTGGCTGGCGAACGAG
CGCAAGGTTTCGGACTCCACGCATCGTCAGGCATTGGCGGCCTTGCTGTTCTTCTACGGCAAGGTGCTGT
GCACGGATCTGCCCTGGCTTCAGGAGATCGGAAGACCTCGGCCGTCGCGGCGCTTGCCGGTGGTGCTGAC
CCCGGATGAAGTGGTTCGCATCCTCGGTTTTCTGGAAGGCGAGCATCGTTTGTTCGCCCAGGACTCTAGC
TATAGTTCCCTGAATTCGCATCTAGAACGGGGTCATCACGGCTCATCATGCGCCAAACAAATGTGTGCAA
TACACGCTCGGATGACTGCATGATGACCGCACTGACTGGGGACAGCAGATCCACCTAAGCCTGTGAGAGA
AGCAGACACCCGACAGATCAAGGCAGTTACGTCTCACCAAACCAGATGTCAACACAGCTACAACGCTAGT
GGTTGGCTACATACTCCGGAATATTAATAGATCATGGAGATAATTAAAATGATAACCATCTCGCAAATAA
ATAAGTATTTTACTGTTTTCGTAACAGTTTTGTAATAAAAAAACCTATAAATATTCCGGATTATTCATAC
CGTCCCACCATCGGGCGCGGAAGAATGGGTACCAAAACTGAAGAAGGTAAACTGGTAATCTGGATTAACG
GCGATAAAGGCTATAACGGTTTGGCTGAAGTCGGTAAGAAATTCGAGAAAGATACCGGAATTAAAGTCAC
CGTTGAGCATCCGGATAAACTGGAAGAGAAATTCCCACAGGTTGCGGCAACTGGCGATGGCCCTGACATT
ATCTTCTGGGCACACGACCGCTTTGGTGGCTACGCTCAATCTGGCCTGTTGGCTGAAATCACCCCGGACA
AAGCGTTCCAGGACAAGCTGTATCCGTTTACCTGGGATGCCGTACGTTACAACGGCAAGCTGATTGCTTA
CCCGATCGCTGTTGAAGCGTTATCGCTGATTTATAACAAAGATTTGCTGCCGAACCCGCCAAAAACCTGG
GAAGAGATCCCGGCGCTGGATAAAGAACTGAAAGCGAAAGGTAAGAGCGCGCTGATGTTCAACCTGCAAG
AACCGTACTTCACCTGGCCGCTGATTGCTGCTGACGGGGGTTATGCGTTCAAGTATGAAAACGGCAAGTA
CGACATTAAAGACGTGGGCGTGGATAACGCTGGCGCGAAAGCGGGTCTGACCTTCCTGGTTGACCTGATT
AAAAACAAACACATGAATGCAGACACCGATTACTCCATCGCAGAAGCTGCCTTTAATAAAGGCGAAACAG
CGATGACCATCAACGGCCCGTGGGCATGGTCCAACATCGACACCAGCAAAGTGAATTATGGTGTAACGGT
ACTGCCGACCTTCAAGGGTCAACCATCCAAACCGTTCGTTGGCGTGCTGAGCGCAGGTATTAACGCCGCC
AGTCCGAACAAAGAGCTGGCAAAAGAGTTCCTCGAAAACTATCTGCTGACTGATGAAGGTCTGGAAGCGG
TTAATAAAGACAAACCGCTGGGTGCCGTAGCGCTGAAGTCTTACGAGGAAGAGTTGGCGAAAGATCCACG
TATTGCCGCCACCATGGAAAACGCCCAGAAAGGTGAAATCATGCCGAACATCCCGCAGATGTCCGCTTTC
TGGTATGCCGTGCGTACTGCGGTGATCAACGCCGCCAGCGGTCGTCAGACTGTCGATGAAGCCCTGAAAG
ACGCGCAGACTGCCGCAGGCACCGATTACGATATCCCAACGACCCTGGAAGTTCTGTTCCAGGGGCCCTC
CGGTATGGCGCCTCAGAAGCACGGCGGTGGGGGAGGGGGCGGCTCGGGGCCCAGCGCGGGGTCCGGGGGA
GGCGGCTTCGGGGGTTCGGCGGCGGTGGCGGCGGCGACGGCTTCGGGCGGCAAATCCGGCGGCGGGAGCT
GTGGAGGGGGTGGCAGTTACTCGGCCTCCTCCTCCTCCTCCGCGGCGGCAGCGGCGGGGGCTGCGGTGTT
ACCGGTGAAGAAGCCGAAAATGGAGCACGTCCAGGCTGACCACGAGCTTTTCCTCCAGGCCTTTGAGAAG
CCAACACAAATCTATAGATTTCTTCGAACTCGGAATCTCATAGCACCAATATTTTTGCACAGAACTCTTA
CTTACATGTCTCATCGAAACTCCAGAACAAACATCAAAAGGAAAACATTTAAAGTTGATGATATGTTATC
AAAAGTAGAGAAAATGAAAGGAGAGCAAGAATCTCATAGCTTGTCAGCTCATTTGCAGCTTACGTTTACT
GGTTTCTTCCACAAAAATGATAAGCCATCACCAAACTCAGAAAATGAACAAAATTCTGTTACCCTGGAAG
TCCTGCTTGTGAAAGTTTGCCACAAAAAAAGAAAGGATGTAAGTTGTCCAATAAGGCAAGTTCCCACAGG
TAAAAAGCAGGTGCCTTTGAATCCTGACCTCAATCAAACAAAACCCGGAAATTTCCCGTCCCTTGCAGTT
TCCAGTAATGAATTTGAACCTAGTAACAGCCATATGGTGAAGTCTTACTCGTTGCTATTTAGAGTGACTC
GTCCAGGAAGAAGAGAGTTTAATGGAATGATTAATGGAGAAACCAATGAAAATATTGATGTCAATGAAGA
GCTTCCAGCCAGAAGAAAACGAAATCGTGAGGATGGGGAAAAGACATTTGTTGCACAAATGACAGTATTT
GATAAAAACAGGCGCTTACAGCTTTTAGATGGGGAATATGAAGTAGCCATGCAGGAAATGGAAGAATGTC
CAATAAGCAAGAAAAGAGCAACATGGGAGACTATTCTTGATGGGAAGAGGCTGCCTCCATTCGAAACATT
TTCTCAGGGACCTACGTTGCAGTTCACTCTTCGTTGGACAGGAGAAACCAATGATAAATCTACGGCTCCT
ATTGCCAAACCTCTTGCCACTAGAAATTCAGAGAGTCTCCATCAGGAAAACAAGCCTGGTTCAGTTAAAC
CTACTCAAACTATTGCTGTTAAAGAATCATTGACTACAGACCTACAAACAAGAAAAGAAAAGGATACTCC
AAATGAAAACCGACAAAAATTAAGAATATTTTATCAGTTTCTCTATAACAACAATACAAGGCAACAAACT
GAAGCAAGAGATGACCTGCATTGCCCTTGGTGTACTCTGAACTGCCGCAAACTTTATAGTTTACTCAAGC
ATCTTAAACTCTGCCATAGCAGATTTATCTTCAACTATGTTTATCATCCAAAAGGTGCTAGGATAGATGT
TTCTATCAATGAGTGTTATGATGGCTCCTATGCAGGAAATCCTCAGGATATTCATCGCCAACCTGGATTT
GCTTTTAGTCGCAACGGACCAGTTAAGAGAACACCTATCACACATATTCTTGTGTGCAGGCCAAAACGAA
CAAAAGCAAGCATGTCTGAATTTCTTGAATCTGAAGATGGGGAAGTAGAACAGCAAAGAACATATAGTAG
TGGCCACAATCGTCTGTATTTCCATAGTGATACCTGCTTACCTCTCCGTCCACAAGAAATGGAAGTAGAT
AGTGAAGATGAAAAAGATCCTGAATGGCTAAGAGAAAAAACCATTACACAAATTGAAGAGTTTTCTGATG
TTAATGAAGGAGAGAAAGAAGTGATGAAACTCTGGAATCTCCATGTCATGAAGCATGGGTTTATTGCTGA
CAATCAAATGAATCATGCCTGTATGCTGTTTGTAGAAAATTATGGACAGAAAATAATTAAGAAGAATTTA
TGTCGAAACTTCATGCTTCATCTAGTCAGCATGCATGACTTTAATCTTATTAGCATAATGTCAATAGATA
AAGCTGTTACCAAGCTCCGTGAAATGCAGCAAAAATTAGAAAAGGGGGAATCTGCTTCCCCTGCAAACGA
AGAAATAACTGAAGAACAAAATGGGACAGCAAATGGATTTAGTGAAATTAACTCAAAAGAGAAAGCTTTG
GAAACAGATAGTGTCTCAGGGGTTTCAAAACAGAGCAAAAAACAAAAACTCGGATCCTAATGAGTCGAGA
AGTACTAGAGGATCATAATCAGCCATACCACATTTGTAGAGGTTTTACTTGCTTTAAAAAACCTCCCACA
CCTCCCCCTGAACCTGAAACATAAAATGAATGCAATTGTTGTTGTTAACTTGTTTATTGCAGCTTATAAT
GGTTACAAATAAAGCAATAGCATCACAAATTTCACAAATAAAGCATTTTTTTCACTGCATTCTAGTTGTG
GTTTGTCCAAACTCATCAATGTATCTTATCATGTCTGGATCTGATCACTGATATCGCCTAGGAGATCCGG
GGCTGGATGTGAGACGATAAATCGCAGCCAAGTGAGTGAATAGATGACGCACCACGGTCAGACACGGCCA
CATCGTATCTCACAGGAGCAAGCGCGATAGGAGCACTCACACATAGTACGGTGATCCGCTGACTCCTTTG
CCCAAATAAGACGTGAGCCACTAGTGCACTGCAGTACATCAACCAGATAAGTGAAATCTAGTTCCAAACT
ATTTTGTCATTTTTAATTTTCGTATTAGCTTACGACGCTACACCCAGTTCCCATCTATTTTGTCACTCTT
CCCTAAATAATCCTTAAAAACTCCATTTCCACCCCTCCCAGTTCCCAACTATTTTGTCCGCCCACAGCGG
GGCATTTTTCTTCCTGTTATGTTTTTAATCAAACATCCTGCCAACTCCATGTGACAAACCGTCATCTTCG
GCTACTTTTTCTCTGTCACAGAATGAAAATTTTTCTGTCATCTCTTCGTTATTAATGTTTGTAATTGACT
GAATATCAACGCTTATTTGCAGCCTGAATGGCGAATGGGGGG
[127 nt withheld, positions 6833-6959]
C
[91 nt withheld, positions 6961-7051]
A
[49 nt withheld, positions 7053-7101]
CCTTTGACGTTGGAGTCCACGTTCTTT
[37 nt withheld, positions 7129-7165]
ACCCTATCTCGGTCTATTCTTTTGATTTATAAGGGATTTTGCCGATTTCGGCCTATTGGTTAAAAAATGA
GCTGATTTAACAAAAATTTAACGCGAATTTTAACAAAATATTAACGTTTACAATTTCAGGTGGCACTTTT
CGGGGAAATGTGCGCGGAACCCCTATTTGTTTATTTTTCTAAATACATTCAAATATGTATCCGCTCATGA
GACAATAACCCTGATAAATGCTTCAATAATATTGAAAAAGGAAGAGTATGAGTATTCAACATTTCCGTGT
CGCCCTTATTCCCTTTTTTGCGGCATTTTGCCTTCCTGTTTTTGCTCACCCAGAAACGCTGGTGAAAGTA
AAAGATGCTGAAGATCAGTTGGGTGCACGAGTGGGTTACATCGAACTGGATCTCAACAGCGGTAAGATCC
TTGAGAGTTTTCGCCCCGAAGAACGTTTTCCAATGATGAGCACTTTTAAAGTTCTGCTATGTGGCGCGGT
ATTATCCCGTATTGACGCCGGGCAAGAGCAACTCGGTCGCCGCATACACTATTCTCAGAATGACTTGGTT
GAGTACTCACCAGTCACAGAAAAGCATCTTACGGATGGCATGACAGTAAGAGAATTATGCAGTGCTGCCA
TAACCATGAGTGATAACACTGCGGCCAACTTACTTCTGACAACGATCGGAGGACCGAAGGAGCTAACCGC
TTTTTTGCACAACATGGGGGATCATGTAACTCGCCTTGATCGTTGGGAACCGGAGCTGAATGAAGCCATA
CCAAACGACGAGCGTGACACCACGATGCCTGTAGCAATGGCAACAACGTTGCGCAAACTATTAACTGGCG
AACTACTTACTCTAGCTTCCCGGCAACAATTAATAGACTGGATGGAGGCGGATAAAGTTGCAGGACCACT
TCTGCGCTCGGCCCTTCCGGCTGGCTGGTTTATTGCTGATAAATCTGGAGCCGGTGAGCGTGGTTCTCGC
GGTATCATTGCAGCACTGGGGCCAGATGGTAAGCCCTCCCGTATCGTAGTTATCTACACGACGGGGAGTC
AGGCAACTATGGATGAACGAAATAGACAGATCGCTGAGATAGGTGCCTCACTGATTAAGCATTGGTAACT
GTCAGACCAAGTTTACTCATATATACTTTAGATTGATTTAAAACTTCATTTTTAATTTAAAAGGATCTAG
GTGAAGATCCTTTTTGATAATCTCATGACCAAAATCCCTTAACGTGAGTTTTCGTTCCACTGAGCGTCAG
ACCCCGTAGAAAAGATCAAAGGATCTTC
